Addgene plasmid #127355: pDONR_P2R-P3_R2-miniTurbo-NES-mVenus-STOP-L3
Purpose: gateway entry vector for making C-terminal miniTurbo-mVenus fusion with non-nuclear proteins
Depositing lab: Dominique Bergmann. Depositing organization: Stanford University. Publication: Proximity labeling of protein complexes and cell type-specific organellar proteomes in Arabidopsis enabled by TurboID. Mair A, Xu SL, Branon TC, Ting AY, Bergmann DC. Elife. 2019 Sep 19;8. pii: 47864. doi: 10.7554/eLife.47864. PubMed 31535972.
Backbone
  Vector backbone: pDONR-P2R-P3
  Total vector size (bp): 4288
  Vector type: gateway entry vector
Growth in bacteria
  Bacterial resistance: Kanamycin, 50 μg/mL
  Growth temperature: 37°C
  Growth strain: DH5alpha
  Copy number: High Copy
Gene/Insert
  Gene/Insert name: miniTurbo (BirA mutant)
  Species: BirA from E. coli, codon optimized for human and mutated
  Insert size (bp): 771
  Mutation: aa1-63 deleted; Q65P, I87V, R118S, E140K, Q141R, S150G, L151P, V160A, T192A, K194I, M209V, I305V
  Promoter: no promoter
  Tag / fusion protein: GS linker (N terminal on insert); V5 (N terminal on insert); NES (C terminal on insert); GS linker (C terminal on insert); mVenus (C terminal on insert)
  Cloning method: Unknown
  Sequencing primers: 5′ M13 fw; 3′ M13 rv
Resource information
  A portion of this plasmid was derived from a plasmid made by: miniTurbo was obtained from Alice Ting's lab at Stanford University (cloned from V5-miniTurbo-NES_pCDNA3, Addgene catalog #107170).
Terms and licenses: Academic/Nonprofit Terms; Industry Terms: Not Available to Industry
How to cite: pDONR_P2R-P3_R2-miniTurbo-NES-mVenus-STOP-L3 was a gift from Dominique Bergmann (Addgene plasmid # 127355 ; http://n2t.net/addgene:127355 ; RRID:Addgene_127355)
