[The description below was written by a language model from this plasmid's Addgene catalogue record and pLannotate feature annotations shown in this document.]
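Description:
pDONR_P2R-P3_R2-miniTurbo-NES-mVenus-STOP-L3 is a 4,288 bp Gateway entry clone built in the pDONR-P2R-P3 backbone, the third-position vector of the MultiSite Gateway system. It is maintained in E. coli as a high-copy plasmid through a ColE1/pUC-type origin and is selected with kanamycin via the aph(3')-Ia KanR gene. Both the depositor sequence and the sequencing-verified record carry the same thirteen annotated features, differing only in where numbering starts. Backbone elements include the rrnB T1 and T2 terminators upstream of the cassette, which insulate it from read-through transcription, a T7 promoter downstream in reverse orientation, and small lacI and lacZα remnants with no evident function.

The payload lies between an attR2 site and a downstream site that the name designates attL3; the automated annotation labels it as an attB3 core overlapping an attL1 fragment, which most likely reflects sequence similarity among att variants. The cassette has no promoter of its own. It encodes miniTurbo, a 771 bp human-codon-optimised, N-terminally truncated (residues 1–63 deleted) and multiply mutated E. coli BirA biotin ligase engineered for efficient proximity-dependent biotinylation. According to the catalogue, a GS linker and V5 epitope precede it, although these are not annotated in the feature tables. It is followed by an HIV Rev nuclear export signal, a second GS linker, mVenus yellow fluorescent protein and a stop codon.

In a multisite LR reaction with first- and second-position entry clones, typically supplying a promoter and a gene of interest, the module is joined in frame to the C-terminus of that protein. This gives a fusion suited to proximity labelling and fluorescence localisation of non-nuclear proteins, developed in work on Arabidopsis.
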