Features (pLannotate 1.2.2; 13 found; start..end, strand, type, name):
    121..213     +  CDS            lacI (fragment): lac repressor; lacI; The lac repressor binds to the lac operator to inhibit transcription in E. coli. This inhibition can be relieved by adding lactose or isopropyl-β-D-thiogalactopyranoside (IPTG).
    268..295     -  terminator     rrnB T2 terminator: transcription terminator T2 from the E. coli rrnB gene
    427..470     +  terminator     rrnB T1 terminator: Escherichia coli rrnB; transcription terminator T1 from the E. coli rrnB gene
    517..553     -  CDS            lacZα (fragment): LacZα fragment of β-galactosidase; lacZ fragment
    624..747     -  protein_bind   attR2: mutant version of attR; recombination site for the Gateway® LR reaction LR Clonase™
    834..1604    +  CDS            miniTurbo: N-terminally truncated mutant of the E. coli biotin ligase BioID engineered for improved catalytic efficiency (Branon et al., 2018)
   1611..1637    +  CDS            NES: nuclear export signal from the HIV Rev protein (Fischer et al., 1995)
   1677..2393    +  CDS            Venus: Venus is a basic (constitutively fluorescent) yellow fluorescent protein published in 2002, derived from Aequorea victoria. It is reported to be a rapidly-maturing weak dimer with moderate acid sensitivity.
   2397..2417    -  protein_bind   attB3: mutant version of attB; core recombination site for the Gateway® BP reaction BP Clonase™
   2408..2493    -  protein_bind   attL1 (fragment): mutant version of attL; recombination site for the Gateway® LR reaction LR Clonase™
   2530..2548    -  promoter       T7 promoter: promoter for bacteriophage T7 RNA polymerase
   2682..3491    +  CDS            KanR: aminoglycoside phosphotransferase; aph(3')-Ia; confers resistance to kanamycin in bacteria or G418 (Geneticin®) in eukaryotes
   3638..4226    +  rep_origin     ori: high-copy-number ColE1/pMB1/pBR322/pUC origin of replication
>Addgene plasmid #127355 | pDONR_P2R-P3_R2-miniTurbo-NES-mVenus-STOP-L3 | depositor full sequence | sequence record 243656 | pDONR_P2R-P3_R2-miniTurbo-NES-mVenus-STOP-L3 sequence 4288 bps
CTTTCCTGCGTTATCCCCTGATTCTGTGGATAACCGTATTACCGCCTTTGAGTGAGCTGATACCGCTCGC
CGCAGCCGAACGACCGAGCGCAGCGAGTCAGTGAGCGAGGAAGCGGAAGAGCGCCCAATACGCAAACCGC
CTCTCCCCGCGCGTTGGCCGATTCATTAATGCAGCTGGCACGACAGGTTTCCCGACTGGAAAGCGGGCAG
TGAGCGCAACGCAATTAATACGCGTACCGCTAGCCAGGAAGAGTTTGTAGAAACGCAAAAAGGCCATCCG
TCAGGATGGCCTTCTGCTTAGTTTGATGCCTGGCAGTTTATGGCGGGCGTCCTGCCCGCCACCCTCCGGG
CCGTTGCTTCACAACGTTCAAATCCGCTCCCGGCGGATTTGTCCTACTCAGGAGAGCGTTCACCGACAAA
CAACAGATAAAACGAAAGGCCCAGTCTTCCGACTGAGCCTTTCGTTTTATTTGATGCCTGGCAGTTCCCT
ACTCTCGCGTTAACGCTAGCATGGATGTTTTCCCAGTCACGACGTTGTAAAACGACGGCCAGTCTTAAGC
TCGGGCCCTGCAGCTCTAGAGCTCGAATTCTACAGGTCACTAATACCATCTAAGTAGTTGGTTCATAGTG
ACTGCATATGTTGTGTTTTACAGTATTATGTAGTCTGTTTTTTATGCAAAATCTAATTTAATATATTGAT
ATTTATATCATTTTACGTTTCTCGTTCAACTTTCTTGTACAAAGTGGCTGGGCGCGCCGGTGGAGGCGGT
TCAGGAGGTGGCATGGGCAAGCCCATCCCCAACCCCCTGCTGGGCCTGGACAGCACCGCTAGCATCCCGC
TGCTGAACGCTAAACAGATTCTGGGACAGCTGGACGGCGGGAGCGTGGCAGTCCTGCCTGTGGTCGACTC
CACCAATCAGTACCTGCTGGATCGAATCGGCGAGCTGAAGAGTGGGGATGCTTGCATTGCAGAATATCAG
CAGGCAGGGAGAGGAAGCAGAGGGAGGAAATGGTTCTCTCCTTTTGGAGCTAACCTGTACCTGAGTATGT
TTTGGCGCCTGAAGCGGGGACCAGCAGCAATCGGCCTGGGCCCGGTCATCGGAATTGTCATGGCAGAAGC
GCTGCGAAAGCTGGGAGCAGACAAGGTGCGAGTCAAATGGCCCAATGACCTGTATCTGCAGGATAGAAAG
CTGGCAGGCATCCTGGTGGAGCTGGCCGGAATAACAGGCGATGCTGCACAGATCGTCATTGGCGCCGGGA
TTAACGTGGCTATGAGGCGCGTGGAGGAAAGCGTGGTCAATCAGGGCTGGATCACACTGCAGGAAGCAGG
GATTAACCTGGACAGGAATACTCTGGCCGCTATGCTGATCCGAGAGCTGCGGGCAGCCCTGGAACTGTTC
GAGCAGGAAGGCCTGGCTCCATATCTGTCACGGTGGGAGAAGCTGGATAACTTCATCAATAGACCCGTGA
AGCTGATCATTGGGGACAAAGAGATTTTCGGGATTAGCCGGGGGATTGATAAACAGGGAGCCCTGCTGCT
GGAACAGGACGGAGTTATCAAACCCTGGATGGGCGGAGAAATCAGTCTGCGGTCTGCCGAAAAGCTGCAG
CTGCCTCCCCTGGAGCGCCTGACCCTGGACGGAGGCGGTGGAAGCGGCGGAGGTGGGCGCGCCTCCATGG
TGAGCAAGGGCGAGGAGCTGTTCACCGGGGTGGTGCCCATCCTGGTCGAGCTGGACGGCGACGTAAACGG
CCACAAGTTCAGCGTGTCCGGCGAGGGCGAGGGCGATGCCACCTACGGCAAGCTGACCCTGAAGCTGATC
TGCACCACCGGCAAGCTGCCCGTGCCCTGGCCCACCCTCGTGACCACCCTGGGCTACGGCCTGCAGTGCT
TCGCCCGCTACCCCGACCACATGAAGCAGCACGACTTCTTCAAGTCCGCCATGCCCGAAGGCTACGTCCA
GGAGCGCACCATCTTCTTCAAGGACGACGGCAACTACAAGACCCGCGCCGAGGTGAAGTTCGAGGGCGAC
ACCCTGGTGAACCGCATCGAGCTGAAGGGCATCGACTTCAAGGAGGACGGCAACATCCTGGGGCACAAGC
TGGAGTACAACTACAACAGCCACAACGTCTATATCACCGCCGACAAGCAGAAGAACGGCATCAAGGCCAA
CTTCAAGATCCGCCACAACATCGAGGACGGCGGCGTGCAGCTCGCCGACCACTACCAGCAGAACACCCCC
ATCGGCGACGGCCCCGTGCTGCTGCCCGACAACCACTACCTGAGCTACCAGTCCGCCCTGAGCAAAGACC
CCAACGAGAAGCGCGATCACATGGTCCTGCTGGAGTTCGTGACCGCCGCCGGGATCACTCTCGGCATGGA
CGAGCTGTACAAGTGACAACTTTATTATACAAAGTTGGCATTATAAAAAAGCATTGCTTATCAATTTGTT
GCAACGAACAGGTCACTATCAGTCAAAATAAAATCATTATTTGGAGCTCCATGGTAGCGTTAACGCGGCC
GCGATATCCCCTATAGTGAGTCGTATTACATGGTCATAGCTGTTTCCTGGCAGCTCTGGCCCGTGTCTCA
AAATCTCTGATGTTACATTGCACAAGATAAAAATATATCATCATGAACAATAAAACTGTCTGCTTACATA
AACAGTAATACAAGGGGTGTTATGAGCCATATTCAACGGGAAACGTCGAGGCCGCGATTAAATTCCAACA
TGGATGCTGATTTATATGGGTATAAATGGGCTCGCGATAATGTCGGGCAATCAGGTGCGACAATCTATCG
CTTGTATGGGAAGCCCGATGCGCCAGAGTTGTTTCTGAAACATGGCAAAGGTAGCGTTGCCAATGATGTT
ACAGATGAGATGGTCAGACTAAACTGGCTGACGGAATTTATGCCTCTTCCGACCATCAAGCATTTTATCC
GTACTCCTGATGATGCATGGTTACTCACCACTGCGATCCCCGGAAAAACAGCATTCCAGGTATTAGAAGA
ATATCCTGATTCAGGTGAAAATATTGTTGATGCGCTGGCAGTGTTCCTGCGCCGGTTGCATTCGATTCCT
GTTTGTAATTGTCCTTTTAACAGCGATCGCGTATTTCGTCTCGCTCAGGCGCAATCACGAATGAATAACG
GTTTGGTTGATGCGAGTGATTTTGATGACGAGCGTAATGGCTGGCCTGTTGAACAAGTCTGGAAAGAAAT
GCATAAACTTTTGCCATTCTCACCGGATTCAGTCGTCACTCATGGTGATTTCTCACTTGATAACCTTATT
TTTGACGAGGGGAAATTAATAGGTTGTATTGATGTTGGACGAGTCGGAATCGCAGACCGATACCAGGATC
TTGCCATCCTATGGAACTGCCTCGGTGAGTTTTCTCCTTCATTACAGAAACGGCTTTTTCAAAAATATGG
TATTGATAATCCTGATATGAATAAATTGCAGTTTCATTTGATGCTCGATGAGTTTTTCTAATCAGAATTG
GTTAATTGGTTGTAACACTGGCAGAGCATTACGCTGACTTGACGGGACGGCGCAAGCTCATGACCAAAAT
CCCTTAACGTGAGTTACGCGTCGTTCCACTGAGCGTCAGACCCCGTAGAAAAGATCAAAGGATCTTCTTG
AGATCCTTTTTTTCTGCGCGTAATCTGCTGCTTGCAAACAAAAAAACCACCGCTACCAGCGGTGGTTTGT
TTGCCGGATCAAGAGCTACCAACTCTTTTTCCGAAGGTAACTGGCTTCAGCAGAGCGCAGATACCAAATA
CTGTCCTTCTAGTGTAGCCGTAGTTAGGCCACCACTTCAAGAACTCTGTAGCACCGCCTACATACCTCGC
TCTGCTAATCCTGTTACCAGTGGCTGCTGCCAGTGGCGATAAGTCGTGTCTTACCGGGTTGGACTCAAGA
CGATAGTTACCGGATAAGGCGCAGCGGTCGGGCTGAACGGGGGGTTCGTGCACACAGCCCAGCTTGGAGC
GAACGACCTACACCGAACTGAGATACCTACAGCGTGAGCATTGAGAAAGCGCCACGCTTCCCGAAGGGAG
AAAGGCGGACAGGTATCCGGTAAGCGGCAGGGTCGGAACAGGAGAGCGCACGAGGGAGCTTCCAGGGGGA
AACGCCTGGTATCTTTATAGTCCTGTCGGGTTTCGCCACCTCTGACTTGAGCGTCGATTTTTGTGATGCT
CGTCAGGGGGGCGGAGCCTATGGAAAAACGCCAGCAACGCGGCCTTTTTACGGTTCCTGGCCTTTTGCTG
GCCTTTTGCTCACATGTT
