Features (pLannotate 1.2.2; 13 found; start..end, strand, type, name):
    171..941     +  CDS            miniTurbo: N-terminally truncated mutant of the E. coli biotin ligase BioID engineered for improved catalytic efficiency (Branon et al., 2018)
    948..974     +  CDS            NES: nuclear export signal from the HIV Rev protein (Fischer et al., 1995)
   1014..1730    +  CDS            Venus: Venus is a basic (constitutively fluorescent) yellow fluorescent protein published in 2002, derived from Aequorea victoria. It is reported to be a rapidly-maturing weak dimer with moderate acid sensitivity.
   1734..1754    -  protein_bind   attB3: mutant version of attB; core recombination site for the Gateway® BP reaction BP Clonase™
   1745..1830    -  protein_bind   attL1 (fragment): mutant version of attL; recombination site for the Gateway® LR reaction LR Clonase™
   1867..1885    -  promoter       T7 promoter: promoter for bacteriophage T7 RNA polymerase
   2019..2828    +  CDS            KanR: aminoglycoside phosphotransferase; aph(3')-Ia; confers resistance to kanamycin in bacteria or G418 (Geneticin®) in eukaryotes
   2975..3563    +  rep_origin     ori: high-copy-number ColE1/pMB1/pBR322/pUC origin of replication
   3746..3838    +  CDS            lacI (fragment): lac repressor; lacI; The lac repressor binds to the lac operator to inhibit transcription in E. coli. This inhibition can be relieved by adding lactose or isopropyl-β-D-thiogalactopyranoside (IPTG).
   3893..3920    -  terminator     rrnB T2 terminator: transcription terminator T2 from the E. coli rrnB gene
   4052..4095    +  terminator     rrnB T1 terminator: Escherichia coli rrnB; transcription terminator T1 from the E. coli rrnB gene
   4142..4178    -  CDS            lacZα (fragment): LacZα fragment of β-galactosidase; lacZ fragment
   4249..84      -  protein_bind   attR2 (across the origin): mutant version of attR; recombination site for the Gateway® LR reaction LR Clonase™
>Addgene plasmid #127355 | pDONR_P2R-P3_R2-miniTurbo-NES-mVenus-STOP-L3 | addgene full sequence | sequence record 246258 | Addgene NGS Result
TCTGTTTTTTATGCAAAATCTAATTTAATATATTGATATTTATATCATTTTACGTTTCTCGTTCAACTTT
CTTGTACAAAGTGGCTGGGCGCGCCGGTGGAGGCGGTTCAGGAGGTGGCATGGGCAAGCCCATCCCCAAC
CCCCTGCTGGGCCTGGACAGCACCGCTAGCATCCCGCTGCTGAACGCTAAACAGATTCTGGGACAGCTGG
ACGGCGGGAGCGTGGCAGTCCTGCCTGTGGTCGACTCCACCAATCAGTACCTGCTGGATCGAATCGGCGA
GCTGAAGAGTGGGGATGCTTGCATTGCAGAATATCAGCAGGCAGGGAGAGGAAGCAGAGGGAGGAAATGG
TTCTCTCCTTTTGGAGCTAACCTGTACCTGAGTATGTTTTGGCGCCTGAAGCGGGGACCAGCAGCAATCG
GCCTGGGCCCGGTCATCGGAATTGTCATGGCAGAAGCGCTGCGAAAGCTGGGAGCAGACAAGGTGCGAGT
CAAATGGCCCAATGACCTGTATCTGCAGGATAGAAAGCTGGCAGGCATCCTGGTGGAGCTGGCCGGAATA
ACAGGCGATGCTGCACAGATCGTCATTGGCGCCGGGATTAACGTGGCTATGAGGCGCGTGGAGGAAAGCG
TGGTCAATCAGGGCTGGATCACACTGCAGGAAGCAGGGATTAACCTGGACAGGAATACTCTGGCCGCTAT
GCTGATCCGAGAGCTGCGGGCAGCCCTGGAACTGTTCGAGCAGGAAGGCCTGGCTCCATATCTGTCACGG
TGGGAGAAGCTGGATAACTTCATCAATAGACCCGTGAAGCTGATCATTGGGGACAAAGAGATTTTCGGGA
TTAGCCGGGGGATTGATAAACAGGGAGCCCTGCTGCTGGAACAGGACGGAGTTATCAAACCCTGGATGGG
CGGAGAAATCAGTCTGCGGTCTGCCGAAAAGCTGCAGCTGCCTCCCCTGGAGCGCCTGACCCTGGACGGA
GGCGGTGGAAGCGGCGGAGGTGGGCGCGCCTCCATGGTGAGCAAGGGCGAGGAGCTGTTCACCGGGGTGG
TGCCCATCCTGGTCGAGCTGGACGGCGACGTAAACGGCCACAAGTTCAGCGTGTCCGGCGAGGGCGAGGG
CGATGCCACCTACGGCAAGCTGACCCTGAAGCTGATCTGCACCACCGGCAAGCTGCCCGTGCCCTGGCCC
ACCCTCGTGACCACCCTGGGCTACGGCCTGCAGTGCTTCGCCCGCTACCCCGACCACATGAAGCAGCACG
ACTTCTTCAAGTCCGCCATGCCCGAAGGCTACGTCCAGGAGCGCACCATCTTCTTCAAGGACGACGGCAA
CTACAAGACCCGCGCCGAGGTGAAGTTCGAGGGCGACACCCTGGTGAACCGCATCGAGCTGAAGGGCATC
GACTTCAAGGAGGACGGCAACATCCTGGGGCACAAGCTGGAGTACAACTACAACAGCCACAACGTCTATA
TCACCGCCGACAAGCAGAAGAACGGCATCAAGGCCAACTTCAAGATCCGCCACAACATCGAGGACGGCGG
CGTGCAGCTCGCCGACCACTACCAGCAGAACACCCCCATCGGCGACGGCCCCGTGCTGCTGCCCGACAAC
CACTACCTGAGCTACCAGTCCGCCCTGAGCAAAGACCCCAACGAGAAGCGCGATCACATGGTCCTGCTGG
AGTTCGTGACCGCCGCCGGGATCACTCTCGGCATGGACGAGCTGTACAAGTGACAACTTTATTATACAAA
GTTGGCATTATAAAAAAGCATTGCTTATCAATTTGTTGCAACGAACAGGTCACTATCAGTCAAAATAAAA
TCATTATTTGGAGCTCCATGGTAGCGTTAACGCGGCCGCGATATCCCCTATAGTGAGTCGTATTACATGG
TCATAGCTGTTTCCTGGCAGCTCTGGCCCGTGTCTCAAAATCTCTGATGTTACATTGCACAAGATAAAAA
TATATCATCATGAACAATAAAACTGTCTGCTTACATAAACAGTAATACAAGGGGTGTTATGAGCCATATT
CAACGGGAAACGTCGAGGCCGCGATTAAATTCCAACATGGATGCTGATTTATATGGGTATAAATGGGCTC
GCGATAATGTCGGGCAATCAGGTGCGACAATCTATCGCTTGTATGGGAAGCCCGATGCGCCAGAGTTGTT
TCTGAAACATGGCAAAGGTAGCGTTGCCAATGATGTTACAGATGAGATGGTCAGACTAAACTGGCTGACG
GAATTTATGCCTCTTCCGACCATCAAGCATTTTATCCGTACTCCTGATGATGCATGGTTACTCACCACTG
CGATCCCCGGAAAAACAGCATTCCAGGTATTAGAAGAATATCCTGATTCAGGTGAAAATATTGTTGATGC
GCTGGCAGTGTTCCTGCGCCGGTTGCATTCGATTCCTGTTTGTAATTGTCCTTTTAACAGCGATCGCGTA
TTTCGTCTCGCTCAGGCGCAATCACGAATGAATAACGGTTTGGTTGATGCGAGTGATTTTGATGACGAGC
GTAATGGCTGGCCTGTTGAACAAGTCTGGAAAGAAATGCATAAACTTTTGCCATTCTCACCGGATTCAGT
CGTCACTCATGGTGATTTCTCACTTGATAACCTTATTTTTGACGAGGGGAAATTAATAGGTTGTATTGAT
GTTGGACGAGTCGGAATCGCAGACCGATACCAGGATCTTGCCATCCTATGGAACTGCCTCGGTGAGTTTT
CTCCTTCATTACAGAAACGGCTTTTTCAAAAATATGGTATTGATAATCCTGATATGAATAAATTGCAGTT
TCATTTGATGCTCGATGAGTTTTTCTAATCAGAATTGGTTAATTGGTTGTAACACTGGCAGAGCATTACG
CTGACTTGACGGGACGGCGCAAGCTCATGACCAAAATCCCTTAACGTGAGTTACGCGTCGTTCCACTGAG
CGTCAGACCCCGTAGAAAAGATCAAAGGATCTTCTTGAGATCCTTTTTTTCTGCGCGTAATCTGCTGCTT
GCAAACAAAAAAACCACCGCTACCAGCGGTGGTTTGTTTGCCGGATCAAGAGCTACCAACTCTTTTTCCG
AAGGTAACTGGCTTCAGCAGAGCGCAGATACCAAATACTGTTCTTCTAGTGTAGCCGTAGTTAGGCCACC
ACTTCAAGAACTCTGTAGCACCGCCTACATACCTCGCTCTGCTAATCCTGTTACCAGTGGCTGCTGCCAG
TGGCGATAAGTCGTGTCTTACCGGGTTGGACTCAAGACGATAGTTACCGGATAAGGCGCAGCGGTCGGGC
TGAACGGGGGGTTCGTGCACACAGCCCAGCTTGGAGCGAACGACCTACACCGAACTGAGATACCTACAGC
GTGAGCTATGAGAAAGCGCCACGCTTCCCGAAGGGAGAAAGGCGGACAGGTATCCGGTAAGCGGCAGGGT
CGGAACAGGAGAGCGCACGAGGGAGCTTCCAGGGGGAAACGCCTGGTATCTTTATAGTCCTGTCGGGTTT
CGCCACCTCTGACTTGAGCGTCGATTTTTGTGATGCTCGTCAGGGGGGCGGAGCCTATGGAAAAACGCCA
GCAACGCGGCCTTTTTACGGTTCCTGGCCTTTTGCTGGCCTTTTGCTCACATGTTCTTTCCTGCGTTATC
CCCTGATTCTGTGGATAACCGTATTACCGCCTTTGAGTGAGCTGATACCGCTCGCCGCAGCCGAACGACC
GAGCGCAGCGAGTCAGTGAGCGAGGAAGCGGAAGAGCGCCCAATACGCAAACCGCCTCTCCCCGCGCGTT
GGCCGATTCATTAATGCAGCTGGCACGACAGGTTTCCCGACTGGAAAGCGGGCAGTGAGCGCAACGCAAT
TAATACGCGTACCGCTAGCCAGGAAGAGTTTGTAGAAACGCAAAAAGGCCATCCGTCAGGATGGCCTTCT
GCTTAGTTTGATGCCTGGCAGTTTATGGCGGGCGTCCTGCCCGCCACCCTCCGGGCCGTTGCTTCACAAC
GTTCAAATCCGCTCCCGGCGGATTTGTCCTACTCAGGAGAGCGTTCACCGACAAACAACAGATAAAACGA
AAGGCCCAGTCTTCCGACTGAGCCTTTCGTTTTATTTGATGCCTGGCAGTTCCCTACTCTCGCGTTAACG
CTAGCATGGATGTTTTCCCAGTCACGACGTTGTAAAACGACGGCCAGTCTTAAGCTCGGGCCCTGCAGCT
CTAGAGCTCGAATTCTACAGGTCACTAATACCATCTAAGTAGTTGGTTCATAGTGACTGCATATGTTGTG
TTTTACAGTATTATGTAG
